>Addgene plasmid #104521 | LI F-G Spec | addgene full sequence | sequence record 201159 | Addgene NGS Result
GTAAAACGACGGCCAGTGAATTCGAGCTCGGTACCTCGCGAATGCATCTAGATATCGGATCCCAATGGTC
TCCTGAGGGCACGAACCCAGTGGACATAAGCCTGTTCGGTTCGTAAGCTGTAATGCAAGTAGCGTATGCG
CTCACGCAACTGGTCCAGAACCTTGACCGAACGCAGCGGTGGTAACGGCGCAGTGGCGGTTTTCATGGCT
TGTTATGACTGTTTTTTTGGGGTACAGTCTATGCCTCGGGCATCCAAGCAGCAAGCGCGTTACGCCGTGG
GTCGATGTTTGATGTTATGGAGCAGCAACGATGTTACGCAGCAGGGCAGTCGCCCTAAAACAAAGTTAAA
CATCATGGGGGAAGCGGTGATCGCCGAAGTATCGACTCAACTATCAGAGGTAGTTGGCGTCATCGAGCGC
CATCTCGAACCGACGTTGCTGGCCGTACATTTGTACGGCTCCGCAGTGGATGGCGGCCTGAAGCCACACA
GTGATATTGATTTGCTGGTTACGGTGACCGTAAGGCTTGATGAAACAACGCGGCGAGCTTTGATCAACGA
CCTTTTGGAAACTTCGGCTTCCCCTGGAGAGAGCGAGATTCTCCGCGCTGTAGAAGTCACCATTGTTGTG
CACGACGACATCATTCCGTGGCGTTATCCAGCTAAGCGCGAACTACAATTTGGAGAATGGCAGCGCAATG
ACATTCTTGCAGGTATCTTCGAGCCAGCCACGATCGACATTGATCTGGCTATCTTGCTGACAAAAGCAAG
AGAACATAGCGTTGCCTTGGTAGGTCCAGCGGCGGAGGAACTCTTTGATCCGGTTCCTGAACAGGATCTA
TTTGAGGCGCTAAATGAAACCTTAACGCTATGGAACTCGCCGCCCGACTGGGCTGGCGATGAGCGAAATG
TAGTGCTTACGTTGTCCCGCATTTGGTACAGCGCAGTAACCGGCAAAATCGCGCCGAAGGATGTCGCTGC
CGACTGGGCAATGGAGCGCCTGCCGGCCCAGTATCAGCCCGTCATACTTGAAGCTAGACAGGCTTATCTT
GGACAAGAAGAAGATCGCTTGGCCTCGCGCGCAGATCAGTTGGAAGAATTTGTCCACTACGTGAAAGGCG
AGATCACCAAGGTAGTCGGCAAATAATGTCTAGCTAGAAATTCGTTCAAGCCGACGCCGCTTCGCGGCGC
GGCTTAACTCAAGCGTTAGATGCACTAAGCACATAATTGCTCACAGCCAAACTATCAGGTCAAGTCTGCT
TTTATTATTTTTAAGCGTGCATAATAAGCCCTACACAAATTGGGAGATATATCATGCATGACTGTCAGAG
ACCAGGGGGCCCGTCGACTGCAGAGGCCTGCATGCAAGCTTGGCGTAATCATGGTCATAGCTGTTTCCTG
TGTGAAATTGTTATCCGCTCACAATTCCACACAACATACGAGCCGGAAGCATAAAGTGTAAAGCCTGGGG
TGCCTAATGAGTGAGCTAACTCACATTAATTGCGTTGCGCTCACTGCCCGCTTTCCAGTCGGGAAACCTG
TCGTGCCAGCTGCATTAATGAATCGGCCAACGCGCGGGGAGAGGCGGTTTGCGTATTGGGCGCTCTTCCG
CTTCCTCGCTCACTGACTCGCTGCGCTCGGTCGTTCGGCTGCGGCGAGCGGTATCAGCTCACTCAAAGGC
GGTAATACGGTTATCCACAGAATCAGGGGATAACGCAGGAAAGAACATGTGAGCAAAAGGCCAGCAAAAG
GCCAGGAACCGTAAAAAGGCCGCGTTGCTGGCGTTTTTCCATAGGCTCCGCCCCCCTGACGAGCATCACA
AAAATCGACGCTCAAGTCAGAGGTGGCGAAACCCGACAGGACTATAAAGATACCAGGCGTTTCCCCCTGG
AAGCTCCCTCGTGCGCTCTCCTGTTCCGACCCTGCCGCTTACCGGATACCTGTCCGCCTTTCTCCCTTCG
GGAAGCGTGGCGCTTTCTCATAGCTCACGCTGTAGGTATCTCAGTTCGGTGTAGGTCGTTCGCTCCAAGC
TGGGCTGTGTGCACGAACCCCCCGTTCAGCCCGACCGCTGCGCCTTATCCGGTAACTATCGTCTTGAGTC
CAACCCGGTAAGACACGACTTATCGCCACTGGCAGCAGCCACTGGTAACAGGATTAGCAGAGCGAGGTAT
GTAGGCGGTGCTACAGAGTTCTTGAAGTGGTGGCCTAACTACGGCTACACTAGAAGAACAGTATTTGGTA
TCTGCGCTCTGCTGAAGCCAGTTACCTTCGGAAAAAGAGTTGGTAGCTCTTGATCCGGCAAACAAACCAC
CGCTGGTAGCGGTGGTTTTTTTGTTTGCAAGCAGCAGATTACGCGCAGAAAAAAAGGATCTCAAGAAGAT
CCTTTGATCTTTTCTACGGGGTCTGACGCTCAGTGGAACGAAAACTCACGTTAAGGGATTTTGGTCATGA
GGCGCACACCGTGGAAACGGATGAAGGCACGAACCCAGTTGACATAAGCCTGTTCGGTTCGTAAACTGTA
ATGCAAGTAGCGTATGCGCTCACGCAACTGGTCCAGAACCTTGACCGAACGCAGCGGTGGTAACGGCGCA
GTGGCGGTTTTCATGGCTTGTTATGACTGTTTTTTTGTACAGTCTATGCCTCGGGCATCCAAGCAGCAAG
CGCGTTACGCCGTGGGTCGATGTTTGATGTTATGGAGCAGCAACGATGTTACGCAGCAGCAACGATGTTA
CGCAGCAGGGCAGTCGCCCTAAAACAAAGTTAGGTGGCTCAAGTATGGGCATCATTCGCACATGTAGGCT
CGGCCCTGACCAAGTCAAATCCATGCGGGCTGCTCTTGATCTTTTCGGTCGTGAGTTCGGCGACGTAGCC
ACCTACTCCCAACATCAGCCGGACTCCGATTACCTCGGGAACTTGCTCCGTAGTAAGACATTCATCGCGC
TTGCTGCCTTCGACCAAGAAGCGGTTGTTGGCGCTCTCGCGGCTTACGTTCTGCCCAAGTTTGAGCAGCC
GCGTAGTGAGATCTATATCTATGATCTCGCAGTCTCCGGAGAGCACCGGAGGCAGGGCATTGCCACCGCG
CTCATCAATCTCCTCAAGCATGAGGCCAACGCGCTTGGTGCTTATGTGATCTACGTGCAAGCAGATTACG
GTGACGATCCCGCAGTGGCTCTCTATACAAAGTTGGGCATACGGGAAGAAGTGATGCACTTTGATATCGA
CCCAAGTACCGCCACCTAACAATTCGTTCAAGCCGAGATCGGCTTCCCGGCCGCGGAGTTGTTCGGTAAA
TTGTCACAACGCCGCTCATGACATTAACCTATAAAAATAGGCGTATCACGAGGCCCTTTTGTCTCGCGCG
TTTCGGTGATGACGGTGAAAACCTCTGACACATGCAGCTCCCGGAGAAGGTCACAGCTTGTCTGTAAGCG
GATGCCGGGAGCAGACAAGCCCGTCAGGGCGCGTCAGCGGGTGTTGGCGGGTGTCGGGGCTGGCTTAACT
ATGCGGCATCAGAGCAGATTGTACTGAGAGTGCACCATATGCGGTGTGAAATACCGCACAGATGCGTAAG
GAGAAAATACCGCATCAGGCGCCATTCGCCATTCAGGCTGCGCAACTGTTGGGAAGGGCGATCGGTGCGG
GCCTCTTCGCTATTACGCCAGCTGGCGAAAGGGGGATGTGCTGCAAGGCGATTAAGTTGGGTAACGCCAG
GGTTTTCCCAGTCACGACGTT
Features (pLannotate 1.2.2; 13 found; start..end, strand, type, name):
     93..116     +  promoter       Pc promoter (fragment): intI1 (promoter lies within the coding sequence); class 1 integron promoter
    292..348     +  CDS            GmR (fragment): gentamycin acetyltransferase; aacC1; confers resistance to gentamycin
    359..1146    +  CDS            SmR (fragment): aminoglycoside adenylyltransferase (Murphy, 1985); aadA; confers resistance to spectinomycin and streptomycin
   1408..1424    -  protein_bind   lac operator: The lac repressor binds to the lac operator to inhibit transcription in E. coli. This inhibition can be relieved by adding lactose or isopropyl-β-D-thiogalactopyranoside (IPTG). lac repressor encoded by lacI
   1432..1462    -  promoter       lac promoter: promoter for the E. coli lac operon
   1477..1498    -  protein_bind   CAP binding site: CAP binding activates transcription in the presence of cAMP. E. coli catabolite activator protein
   1511..1603    -  CDS            lacI (fragment): lac repressor; lacI; The lac repressor binds to the lac operator to inhibit transcription in E. coli. This inhibition can be relieved by adding lactose or isopropyl-β-D-thiogalactopyranoside (IPTG).
   1786..2374    -  rep_origin     ori: high-copy-number ColE1/pMB1/pBR322/pUC origin of replication
   2489..2517    +  promoter       Pc promoter: intI1 (promoter lies within the coding sequence); class 1 integron promoter
   2706..3239    +  CDS            GmR: gentamycin acetyltransferase; aacC1; confers resistance to gentamycin
   3353..3388    +  CDS            rop (fragment): Rop protein, which maintains plasmids at low copy number; rop
   3490..3589    +  misc_feature   bom (fragment): basis of mobility region from pBR322
   3595..21      -  CDS            lacZα (fragment) (across the origin): LacZα fragment of β-galactosidase; lacZ fragment
