[The description below was written by a language model from this plasmid's Addgene catalogue record and pLannotate feature annotations shown in this document.]
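Description:
LI F-G Spec is a level I (LI) module plasmid from a Golden Gate-based modular cloning toolbox developed for building knockout and multi-cassette complementation constructs in the Ralstonia solanacearum species complex. It is built on a pUC57-derived cloning backbone of about 2.5 kb that has been adapted for gentamicin selection. The feature table shows a complete aacC1 gentamicin acetyltransferase gene driven by a class 1 integron Pc promoter, alongside the high-copy ColE1/pUC origin of replication used for propagation in E. coli. Remnants of the lac region (CAP binding site, lac promoter and operator, lacZα and lacI fragments) flank the cloning site, and short rop and bom fragments are also detected as backbone leftovers.

The payload is a roughly 1.2 kb spectinomycin resistance cassette. It is annotated as an aadA aminoglycoside adenylyltransferase coding sequence, which confers resistance to spectinomycin and streptomycin. Just upstream lie a partial Pc promoter and a short aacC1 fragment, suggesting integron-derived upstream sequence that probably supplies expression signals, although the record does not explicitly state the promoter. The insert was introduced through BsaI sites that were destroyed during cloning. The "F-G" in the name presumably refers to the position-defining fusion sites of the toolbox, but the record does not spell this out, and the type IIS sites used to release the module in later assembly steps are not annotated.

The plasmid therefore carries two markers with different roles: gentamicin maintains the module plasmid itself, while the spectinomycin cassette is the transferable part, intended to be assembled into higher-level constructs as their selectable marker.
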