Addgene plasmid #104521: LI F-G Spec
Purpose: LI resistance gene module
Depositing lab: Thomas Lahaye. Depositing organization: Eberhard Karls Universitaet Tuebingen. Publication: A modular toolbox for Golden-Gate-based plasmid assembly streamlines generation of Ralstonia solanacearum species complex knockout strains and multi-cassette complementation constructs. Wu D, Schandry N, Lahaye T. Mol Plant Pathol. 2017 Oct 27. doi: 10.1111/mpp.12632. PubMed 29077245.
Backbone
  Vector backbone: pUC57
  Backbone manufacturer: Parniske lab
  Backbone size w/o insert (bp): 2458
  Vector type: Cloning vector
  Selectable markers: Spectinomycin
Growth in bacteria
  Bacterial resistance: Gentamicin, 10 μg/mL
  Growth temperature: 37°C
  Growth strain: DH5alpha
  Copy number: High Copy
Gene/Insert
  Gene/Insert name: Spectinomycin resistance gene
  Insert size (bp): 1245
  Cloning method: Restriction Enzyme; 5′ cloning site BsaI (destroyed during cloning); 3′ cloning site BsaI (destroyed during cloning)
  Sequencing primers: 5′ GGGTTTTCCCAGTCACGACGT; 3′ GAGCGGATAACAATTTCACACAGG
Terms and licenses: Academic/Nonprofit Terms; Industry Terms: Not Available to Industry
How to cite: LI F-G Spec was a gift from Thomas Lahaye (Addgene plasmid # 104521 ; http://n2t.net/addgene:104521 ; RRID:Addgene_104521)
