>Addgene plasmid #104521 | LI F-G Spec | depositor partial sequence | sequence record 198161 | Spectinomycin gene
GGCACGAACCCAGTGGACATAAGCCTGTTCGGTTCGTAAGCTGTAATGCAAGTAGCGTATGCGCTCACGC
AACTGGTCCAGAACCTTGACCGAACGCAGCGGTGGTAACGGCGCAGTGGCGGTTTTCATGGCTTGTTATG
ACTGTTTTTTTGGGGTACAGTCTATGCCTCGGGCATCCAAGCAGCAAGCGCGTTACGCCGTGGGTCGATG
TTTGATGTTATGGAGCAGCAACGATGTTACGCAGCAGGGCAGTCGCCCTAAAACAAAGTTAAACATCATG
GGGGAAGCGGTGATCGCCGAAGTATCGACTCAACTATCAGAGGTAGTTGGCGTCATCGAGCGCCATCTCG
AACCGACGTTGCTGGCCGTACATTTGTACGGCTCCGCAGTGGATGGCGGCCTGAAGCCACACAGTGATAT
TGATTTGCTGGTTACGGTGACCGTAAGGCTTGATGAAACAACGCGGCGAGCTTTGATCAACGACCTTTTG
GAAACTTCGGCTTCCCCTGGAGAGAGCGAGATTCTCCGCGCTGTAGAAGTCACCATTGTTGTGCACGACG
ACATCATTCCGTGGCGTTATCCAGCTAAGCGCGAACTGCAATTTGGAGAATGGCAGCGCAATGACATTCT
TGCAGGTATCTTCGAGCCAGCCACGATCGACATTGATCTGGCTATCTTGCTGACAAAAGCAAGAGAACAT
AGCGTTGCCTTGGTAGGTCCAGCGGCGGAGGAACTCTTTGATCCGGTTCCTGAACAGGATCTATTTGAGG
CGCTAAATGAAACCTTAACGCTATGGAACTCGCCGCCCGACTGGGCTGGCGATGAGCGAAATGTAGTGCT
TACGTTGTCCCGCATTTGGTACAGCGCAGTAACCGGCAAAATCGCGCCGAAGGATGTCGCTGCCGACTGG
GCAATGGAGCGCCTGCCGGCCCAGTATCAGCCCGTCATACTTGAAGCTAGACAGGCTTATCTTGGACAAG
AAGAAGATCGCTTGGCCTCGCGCGCAGATCAGTTGGAAGAATTTGTCCACTACGTGAAAGGCGAGATCAC
CAAGGTAGTCGGCAAATAATGTCTAGCTAGAAATTCGTTCAAGCCGACGCCGCTTCGCGGCGCGGCTTAA
CTCAAGCGTTAGATGCACTAAGCACATAATTGCTCACAGCCAAACTATCAGGTCAAGTCTGCTTTTATTA
TTTTTAAGCGTGCATAATAAGCCCTACACAAATTGGGAGATATATCATGCATGAC
